>Addgene plasmid #234017 | makeTCR_Hs.TRBV4-3 | addgene full sequence | sequence record 468332 | Addgene NGS Result
CGTCTCACCATGGGCTGCAGGCTGCTCTGCTGTGCGGTTCTCTGTCTCCTGGGAGCGGGTGAGTTGGTCC
CCATGGAAACGGGAGTTACGCAGACACCAAGACACCTGGTCATGGGAATGACAAATAAGAAGTCTTTGAA
ATGTGAACAACATCTGGGTCATAACGCTATGTATTGGTACAAGCAAAGTGCTAAGAAGCCACTGGAGCTC
ATGTTTGTCTACAGTCTTGAAGAACGGGTTGAAAACAACAGTGTGCCAAGTCGCTTCTCACCTGAATGCC
CCAACAGCTCTCACTTATTCCTTCACCTACACACCCTGCAGCCAGAAGACTCGGCCCTGTATCTCTGTGT
GAGACGCAGGGAAGATGGCCGCGAAGAAAACGTCATAGCTGTTTCCTGACTGACCATTTAAATCATACCT
GACCTCCATAGCAGAAAGTCAAAAGCCTCCGACCGGAGGCTTTTGACTTGATCGGCACGTAAGAGGTTCC
AACTTTCACCATAATGAAATAAGATCACTACCGGGCGTATTTTTTGAGTTATCGAGATTTTCAGGAGCTA
AGGAAGCTAAAATGGAGAAAAAAATCACTGGATATACCACCGTTGATATATCCCAATGGCATCGTAAAGA
ACATTTTGAGGCATTTCAGTCAGTTGCTCAATGTACCTATAACCAGACCGTTCAGCTGGATATTACGGCC
TTTTTAAAGACCGTAAAGAAAAATAAGCACAAGTTTTATCCGGCCTTTATTCACATTCTTGCCCGCCTGA
TGAATGCTCATCCGGAATTTCGTATGGCAATGAAAGACGGTGAGCTGGTGATATGGGATAGTGTTCACCC
TTGTTACACCGTTTTCCATGAGCAAACTGAAACGTTTTCATCGCTCTGGAGTGAATACCACGACGATTTC
CGGCAGTTTCTACACATATATTCGCAAGATGTGGCGTGTTACGGTGAAAACCTGGCCTATTTCCCTAAAG
GGTTTATTGAGAATATGTTTTTTGTCTCAGCCAATCCCTGGGTGAGTTTCACCAGTTTTGATTTAAACGT
GGCCAATATGGACAACTTCTTCGCCCCCGTTTTCACCATGGGCAAATATTATACGCAAGGCGACAAGGTG
CTGATGCCGCTGGCGATTCAGGTTCATCATGCCGTTTGTGATGGCTTCCATGTCGGCAGAATGCTTAATG
AATTACAACAGTACTGCGATGAGTGGCAGGGCGGGGCGTAATGAGGGCCCAAATGTAATCACCTGGCTCA
CCTTCGGGTGGGCCTTTCTGCGTTGCTGGCGTTTTTCCATAGGCTCCGCCCCCCTGACGAGCATCACAAA
AATCGATGCTCAAGTCAGAGGTGGCGAAACCCGACAGGACTATAAAGATACCAGGCGTTTCCCCCTGGAA
GCTCCCTCGTGCGCTCTCCTGTTCCGACCCTGCCGCTTACCGGATACCTGTCCGCCTTTCTCCCTTCGGG
AAGCGTGGCGCTTTCTCATAGCTCACGCTGTAGGTATCTCAGTTCGGTGTAGGTCGTTCGCTCCAAGCTG
GGCTGTGTGCACGAACCCCCCGTTCAGCCCGACCGCTGCGCCTTATCCGGTAACTATCGTCTTGAGTCCA
ACCCGGTAAGACACGACTTATCGCCACTGGCAGCAGCCACTGGTAACAGGATTAGCAGAGCGAGGTATGT
AGGCGGTGCTACAGAGTTCTTGAAGTGGTGGCCTAACTACGGCTACACTAGAAGAACAGTATTTGGTATC
TGCGCTCTGCTGAAGCCAGTTACCTCGGAAAAAGAGTTGGTAGCTCTTGATCCGGCAAACAAACCACCGC
TGGTAGCGGTGGTTTTTTTGTTTGCAAGCAGCAGATTACGCGCAGAAAAAAAGGATCTCAAGAAGATCCT
TTGATTTTCTACCGAAGAAAGGCCCACCCGTGAAGGTGAGCCAGTGAGTTGATTGCAGTCCAGTTACGCT
GGAGTCTGAGGCTCGTCCTGAATGATATCAAGCTTGAATTCGTTTGTAAAACGACGGCCAGTGCTAACCG
TATCGCATTGGCCATACCTACA
Features (pLannotate 1.2.2; 8 found; start..end, strand, type, name):
     10..348     +  CDS            TRBV4-3: TVB43_HUMAN - Also known as TCRBV7S2A1N4T From Homo sapiens (Human).
    437..468     +  terminator     tonB terminator: bidirectional E. coli tonB-P14 transcription terminator
    469..571     +  promoter       cat promoter: promoter of the E. coli cat gene encoding chloramphenicol acetyltransferase
    572..1228    +  CDS            cat: CAT_ECOLX - Experimental evidence at protein level: Swiss-Prot protein existence level 1. This enzyme is an effector of chloramphenicol resistance in bacteria. From Escherichia coli. This protein is used as a marker in many commonly used cloning vectors, such as pACYC184.
   1255..1282    +  terminator     T7Te terminator: phage T7 early transcription terminator
   1294..1881    -  rep_origin     ori: high-copy-number ColE1/pMB1/pBR322/pUC origin of replication
   1903..1932    -  terminator     T3Te terminator: phage T3 early transcription terminator
   2004..2023    -  CDS            lacZα (fragment): LacZα fragment of β-galactosidase; lacZ fragment
