[The description below was written by a language model from this plasmid's Addgene catalogue record and pLannotate feature annotations shown in this document.]
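Description:
makeTCR_Hs.TRBV4-3 is a small synthetic-biology parts plasmid (about 2.05 kb in the sequenced record) that stores a single human T cell receptor beta-chain variable gene segment, TRBV4-3, as a building block for the makeTCR modular TCR assembly platform. It is built on the custom minimal pmakeTCR backbone (roughly 1.7 kb), which consists of little more than a high-copy ColE1/pUC-type origin of replication and a chloramphenicol acetyltransferase (cat) gene driven by its own cat promoter, giving chloramphenicol selection in standard E. coli cloning strains. The backbone units are insulated by short transcription terminators (tonB, T7Te and T3Te), which limit read-through between the resistance cassette, the origin and the stored part. A short residual lacZα fragment is also annotated, apparently a remnant of the cloning region where the M13 sequencing primer sites lie.

The payload is the roughly 340 bp human TRBV4-3 coding segment of synthetic origin. No promoter is associated with it, so the plasmid is not an expression vector; it is a donor of the V segment only. The insert is bounded by defined four-base junctions that are recorded as preserved after cloning. This is consistent with release of the module with fixed overhangs for ordered ligation to other parts, although the record does not name the enzyme used or the partner modules. According to the stated purpose and associated work, the plasmid is one member of a library of TRBV modules for rapid, scalable, single-step synthesis of full T cell receptor sequences.
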