Addgene plasmid #234017: makeTCR_Hs.TRBV4-3
Purpose: Hs TRBV gene for makeTCR assembly
Depositing lab: Michael Platten. Depositing organization: Deutsches Krebsforschungszentrum (DKFZ). Publication: makeTCR: A Modular Platform for Rapid, Flexible, Scalable, Single-Step T Cell Receptor Synthesis. Hamberger M, Neuhoff M-T, Pietrantonio SV, Boschert T, Maldonado Torres C, Errerd A, Tan CL, Lindner JM, Platten M, Green EW. bioRxiv 2025.04.27.647198 10.1101/2025.04.27.647198.
Backbone
  Vector backbone: pmakeTCR
  Backbone manufacturer: custom
  Backbone size w/o insert (bp): 1710
  Vector type: Synthetic Biology
Growth in bacteria
  Bacterial resistance: Chloramphenicol, 25 μg/mL
  Growth temperature: 37°C
  Growth strain: DH5alpha
  Copy number: High Copy
Gene/Insert
  Gene/Insert name: TRBV4-3 (alt name: ENSG00000259825)
  Species: H. sapiens (human)
  Insert size (bp): 342
  Entrez Gene: TRBV4-3 (a.k.a. TCRBV4S3, TCRBV7S2A1N4T, TRBV43)
  Promoter: n/a
  Cloning method: Restriction Enzyme; 5′ cloning site CCAT (not destroyed); 3′ cloning site TGTG (not destroyed)
  Sequencing primers: 5′ M13 (-21) Forward; 3′ M13 Reverse
Resource information
  A portion of this plasmid was derived from a plasmid made by: synthetic
Terms and licenses: Academic/Nonprofit Terms; Industry Terms: Not Available to Industry
Depositor comments: Please visit https://doi.org/10.1101/2025.04.27.647198 for bioRxiv preprint.
How to cite: makeTCR_Hs.TRBV4-3 was a gift from Michael Platten (Addgene plasmid # 234017 ; http://n2t.net/addgene:234017 ; RRID:Addgene_234017)
